Addgene plasmid #208047: Lenti-EFS-BirAopt-GSQ-RNF4ca-P2A-BLAST
Purpose: Enables constitutive expression of N-terminal BirAopt-fused RNF4ca (catalytically inactive RING mutant); to perform bioE3; selection with blasticidin
Depositing lab: Rosa Barrio & James Sutherland. Depositing organization: CIC bioGUNE. Publication: BioE3 identifies specific substrates of ubiquitin E3 ligases. Barroso-Gomila O, Merino-Cacho L, Muratore V, Perez C, Taibi V, Maspero E, Azkargorta M, Iloro I, Trulsson F, Vertegaal ACO, Mayor U, Elortza F, Polo S, Barrio R, Sutherland JD. Nat Commun. 2023 Nov 23;14(1):7656. doi: 10.1038/s41467-023-43326-8. PubMed 37996419.
Backbone
  Vector backbone: Derived from Addgene ID# 52962 (Zhang Lab).
  Vector type: Lentiviral
  Selectable markers: Blasticidin
Growth in bacteria
  Bacterial resistance: Ampicillin, 100 μg/mL
  Growth temperature: 37°C
  Growth strain: NEB Stable
  Copy number: High Copy
Gene/Insert
  Gene/Insert name: RNF4
  Species: H. sapiens (human)
  Mutation: Cys>Ala mutations in conserved RING domain
  Entrez Gene: RNF4 (a.k.a. RES4-26, SLX5, SNURF)
  Promoter: EFS
  Tag / fusion protein: BirAopt (N terminal on insert)
  Cloning method: Gibson Cloning
Resource information
  A portion of this plasmid was derived from a plasmid made by: Human codon-optimized BirA was a gift from Oryzko Lab (PMID 15707685). Lenti-EFS/P2A-blast backbone derived from Addgene ID# 52962 (Zhang Lab).
Terms and licenses: Academic/Nonprofit Terms; Industry Terms: Not Available to Industry
Depositor comments: Control for RNF4 BioE3 experiments; contains mutations in the conserved RING domain. RNF4ca is excisable using EcoR1-Not1.
How to cite: Lenti-EFS-BirAopt-GSQ-RNF4ca-P2A-BLAST was a gift from Rosa Barrio & James Sutherland (Addgene plasmid # 208047 ; http://n2t.net/addgene:208047 ; RRID:Addgene_208047)
