[The description below was written by a language model from this plasmid's Addgene catalogue record and pLannotate feature annotations shown in this document.]
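Description:
Lenti-EFS-BirAopt-GSQ-RNF4ca-P2A-BLAST is a 10.3 kb lentiviral transfer plasmid built on an EFS/P2A-blasticidin backbone. In bacteria it is maintained through a high-copy ColE1/pUC origin and selected with ampicillin (AmpR). The backbone also carries an f1 origin and an SV40 promoter/origin plus EM7-driven BleoR cassette that lies outside the viral genome. A CMV enhancer/promoter fused to a truncated HIV-1 5' LTR drives transcription of the genomic RNA in packaging cells. This RNA contains the Ψ packaging signal with a gag fragment, the RRE for Rev-dependent nuclear export, the cPPT/CTS, a WPRE to enhance transcript expression, and a truncated 3' LTR followed by a bGH polyadenylation signal.

The payload is a single open reading frame under the compact EF-1α core (EFS) promoter, which gives constitutive expression in transduced mammalian cells. A human codon-optimised E. coli biotin ligase (BirAopt) is fused, via what the name indicates is a GSQ linker, to the N-terminus of human RNF4, a SUMO-targeted ubiquitin E3 ligase. A P2A self-cleaving peptide named in the construct title follows, although it is not annotated in the feature table, and links the fusion to blasticidin S deaminase (BSD). Blasticidin-resistant cells therefore co-express the fusion. The "ca" variant carries Cys-to-Ala substitutions in the conserved RING domain that render it catalytically inactive. It serves as the negative control for RNF4 in BioE3 experiments, a method that uses BirA-E3 fusions to identify specific substrates of ubiquitin E3 ligases. The depositor notes that the RNF4ca segment can be excised with EcoRI and NotI.
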