Features (pLannotate 1.2.2; 35 found; start..end, strand, type, name):
     31..83      -  misc_feature   bom (fragment): basis of mobility region from pBR322
    238..617     +  enhancer       CMV enhancer: human cytomegalovirus immediate early enhancer
    618..817     +  promoter       CMV promoter: human cytomegalovirus (CMV) immediate early promoter
    835..1015    +  LTR            5' LTR (truncated): truncated 5' long terminal repeat (LTR) from HIV-1
   1062..1187    +  misc_feature   HIV-1 Ψ: packaging signal of human immunodeficiency virus type 1
   1171..1509    +  CDS            HIV-1 gag (fragment): gag protein from human immunodeficiency virus 1; gag
   1684..1917    +  misc_feature   RRE: The Rev response element (RRE) of HIV-1 allows for Rev-dependent mRNA export from the nucleus to the cytoplasm.
   2294..2394    +  CDS            Rev (fragment): human immunodeficiency virus 1 (HIV-1) Rev protein; rev; enhances nuclear export of unspliced and incompletely spliced viral mRNAs
   2444..2561    +  misc_feature   cPPT/CTS: central polypurine tract and central termination sequence of HIV-1
   2610..2628    +  CDS            small t antigen (fragment): SV40 (simian virus 40) small t antigen
   2654..2865    +  promoter       EF-1α core promoter: core promoter for human elongation factor EF-1α
   2878..3840    +  CDS            BirA: E. coli biotin protein ligase
   3904..4473    +  CDS            RNF4: RNF4_HUMAN - Also known as SNURF. Experimental evidence at protein level: Swiss-Prot protein existence level 1. E3 ubiquitin-protein ligase which binds polysumoylated chains covalently attached to proteins and mediates 'Lys-6'-, 'Lys-11'-, 'Lys- 48'- and 'Lys-63'-linked polyubiquitination of those substrates and their subsequent targeting to the proteasome for degradation. Regulates the degradation of several proteins including PML and the transcriptional activator PEA3. Involved in chromosome alignment and spindle assembly, it regulates the kinetochore CENPH-CENPI-CENPK complex by targeting p
   4549..4947    +  CDS            BSD: blasticidin S deaminase; Aspergillus terreus BSD; confers resistance to blasticidin
   4952..4972    +  misc_feature   MCS (fragment): pBluescript multiple cloning site
   4975..5563    +  misc_feature   WPRE: woodchuck hepatitis virus posttranscriptional regulatory element
   5500..6081    +  CDS            nef (fragment): NEF_HV1H2 - Experimental evidence at protein level: Swiss-Prot protein existence level 1. Extracellular Nef protein targets CD4(+) T-lymphocytes for apoptosis by interacting with CXCR4 surface receptors. From Human immunodeficiency virus type 1 group M subtype B (isolate HXB2) (HIV-1).
   6088..6268    +  LTR            5' LTR (truncated): truncated 5' long terminal repeat (LTR) from HIV-1
   6300..6524    +  polyA_signal   bGH poly(A) signal: bovine growth hormone polyadenylation signal
   6528..6549    +  promoter       SV40 promoter (fragment): SV40 enhancer and early promoter
   6570..6998    +  rep_origin     f1 ori (sequence partly withheld): f1 bacteriophage origin of replication; arrow indicates direction of (+) strand synthesis
   7025..7096    +  promoter       SV40 promoter (fragment): SV40 enhancer and early promoter
   7097..7168    +  promoter       SV40 promoter (fragment): SV40 enhancer and early promoter
   7172..7306    +  rep_origin     SV40 ori: SV40 origin of replication
   7368..7415    +  promoter       EM7 promoter: synthetic bacterial promoter&nbsp
   7434..7808    +  CDS            BleoR: antibiotic-binding protein; Sh ble from Streptoalloteichus hindustanus; confers resistance to bleomycin, phleomycin, and Zeocin™
   7818..7943    +  CDS            ble (fragment): BLE_KLEPN - Experimental evidence at protein level: Swiss-Prot protein existence level 1. Binding protein with a strong affinity to the bleomycin family of antibiotics. Binds to CL990; an antimitotic-antibiotic compound. From Klebsiella pneumoniae.
   7938..8059    +  polyA_signal   SV40 poly(A) signal: SV40 polyadenylation signal
   8132..8148    -  protein_bind   lac operator: The lac repressor binds to the lac operator to inhibit transcription in E. coli. This inhibition can be relieved by adding lactose or isopropyl-β-D-thiogalactopyranoside (IPTG). lac repressor encoded by lacI
   8156..8186    -  promoter       lac promoter: promoter for the E. coli lac operon
   8201..8222    -  protein_bind   CAP binding site: CAP binding activates transcription in the presence of cAMP. E. coli catabolite activator protein
   8235..8327    -  CDS            lacI (fragment): lac repressor; lacI; The lac repressor binds to the lac operator to inhibit transcription in E. coli. This inhibition can be relieved by adding lactose or isopropyl-β-D-thiogalactopyranoside (IPTG).
   8510..9098    -  rep_origin     ori: high-copy-number ColE1/pMB1/pBR322/pUC origin of replication
   9269..10129   -  CDS            AmpR: β-lactamase; bla; confers resistance to ampicillin, carbenicillin, and related antibiotics
  10130..10234   -  promoter       AmpR promoter: bla
>Addgene plasmid #208047 | Lenti-EFS-BirAopt-GSQ-RNF4ca-P2A-BLAST | addgene full sequence | sequence record 410205 | Addgene NGS Result
GTCGACGGATCGGGAGATCTCCCGATCCCCTATGGTGCACTCTCAGTACAATCTGCTCTGATGCCGCATA
GTTAAGCCAGTATCTGCTCCCTGCTTGTGTGTTGGAGGTCGCTGAGTAGTGCGCGAGCAAAATTTAAGCT
ACAACAAGGCAAGGCTTGACCGACAATTGCATGAAGAATCTGCTTAGGGTTAGGCGTTTTGCGCTGCTTC
GCGATGTACGGGCCAGATATACGCGTTGACATTGATTATTGACTAGTTATTAATAGTAATCAATTACGGG
GTCATTAGTTCATAGCCCATATATGGAGTTCCGCGTTACATAACTTACGGTAAATGGCCCGCCTGGCTGA
CCGCCCAACGACCCCCGCCCATTGACGTCAATAATGACGTATGTTCCCATAGTAACGCCAATAGGGACTT
TCCATTGACGTCAATGGGTGGAGTATTTACGGTAAACTGCCCACTTGGCAGTACATCAAGTGTATCATAT
GCCAAGTACGCCCCCTATTGACGTCAATGACGGTAAATGGCCCGCCTGGCATTATGCCCAGTACATGACC
TTATGGGACTTTCCTACTTGGCAGTACATCTACGTATTAGTCATCGCTATTACCATGGTGATGCGGTTTT
GGCAGTACATCAATGGGCGTGGATAGCGGTTTGACTCACGGGGATTTCCAAGTCTCCACCCCATTGACGT
CAATGGGAGTTTGTTTTGGCACCAAAATCAACGGGACTTTCCAAAATGTCGTAACAACTCCGCCCCATTG
ACGCAAATGGGCGGTAGGCGTGTACGGTGGGAGGTCTATATAAGCAGCGCGTTTTGCCTGTACTGGGTCT
CTCTGGTTAGACCAGATCTGAGCCTGGGAGCTCTCTGGCTAACTAGGGAACCCACTGCTTAAGCCTCAAT
AAAGCTTGCCTTGAGTGCTTCAAGTAGTGTGTGCCCGTCTGTTGTGTGACTCTGGTAACTAGAGATCCCT
CAGACCCTTTTAGTCAGTGTGGAAAATCTCTAGCAGTGGCGCCCGAACAGGGACTTGAAAGCGAAAGGGA
AACCAGAGGAGCTCTCTCGACGCAGGACTCGGCTTGCTGAAGCGCGCACGGCAAGAGGCGAGGGGCGGCG
ACTGGTGAGTACGCCAAAAATTTTGACTAGCGGAGGCTAGAAGGAGAGAGATGGGTGCGAGAGCGTCAGT
ATTAAGCGGGGGAGAATTAGATCGCGATGGGAAAAAATTCGGTTAAGGCCAGGGGGAAAGAAAAAATATA
AATTAAAACATATAGTATGGGCAAGCAGGGAGCTAGAACGATTCGCAGTTAATCCTGGCCTGTTAGAAAC
ATCAGAAGGCTGTAGACAAATACTGGGACAGCTACAACCATCCCTTCAGACAGGATCAGAAGAACTTAGA
TCATTATATAATACAGTAGCAACCCTCTATTGTGTGCATCAAAGGATAGAGATAAAAGACACCAAGGAAG
CTTTAGACAAGATAGAGGAAGAGCAAAACAAAAGTAAGACCACCGCACAGCAAGCGGCCGGCCGCTGATC
TTCAGACCTGGAGGAGGAGATATGAGGGACAATTGGAGAAGTGAATTATATAAATATAAAGTAGTAAAAA
TTGAACCATTAGGAGTAGCACCCACCAAGGCAAAGAGAAGAGTGGTGCAGAGAGAAAAAAGAGCAGTGGG
AATAGGAGCTTTGTTCCTTGGGTTCTTGGGAGCAGCAGGAAGCACTATGGGCGCAGCGTCAATGACGCTG
ACGGTACAGGCCAGACAATTATTGTCTGGTATAGTGCAGCAGCAGAACAATTTGCTGAGGGCTATTGAGG
CGCAACAGCATCTGTTGCAACTCACAGTCTGGGGCATCAAGCAGCTCCAGGCAAGAATCCTGGCTGTGGA
AAGATACCTAAAGGATCAACAGCTCCTGGGGATTTGGGGTTGCTCTGGAAAACTCATTTGCACCACTGCT
GTGCCTTGGAATGCTAGTTGGAGTAATAAATCTCTGGAACAGATTTGGAATCACACGACCTGGATGGAGT
GGGACAGAGAAATTAACAATTACACAAGCTTAATACACTCCTTAATTGAAGAATCGCAAAACCAGCAAGA
AAAGAATGAACAAGAATTATTGGAATTAGATAAATGGGCAAGTTTGTGGAATTGGTTTAACATAACAAAT
TGGCTGTGGTATATAAAATTATTCATAATGATAGTAGGAGGCTTGGTAGGTTTAAGAATAGTTTTTGCTG
TACTTTCTATAGTGAATAGAGTTAGGCAGGGATATTCACCATTATCGTTTCAGACCCACCTCCCAACCCC
GAGGGGACCCGACAGGCCCGAAGGAATAGAAGAAGAAGGTGGAGAGAGAGACAGAGACAGATCCATTCGA
TTAGTGAACGGATCGGCACTGCGTGCGCCAATTCTGCAGACAAATGGCAGTATTCATCCACAATTTTAAA
AGAAAAGGGGGGATTGGGGGGTACAGTGCAGGGGAAAGAATAGTAGACATAATAGCAACAGACATACAAA
CTAAAGAATTACAAAAACAAATTACAAAAATTCAAAATTTTCGGGTTTATTACAGGGACAGCAGAGATCC
AGTTTGGTTAATTAGCTAGCTAGGTCTTGAAAGGAGTGGGAATTGGCTCCGGTGCCCGTCAGTGGGCAGA
GCGCACATCGCCCACAGTCCCCGAGAAGTTGGGGGGAGGGGTCGGCAATTGATCCGGTGCCTAGAGAAGG
TGGCGCGGGGTAAACTGGGAAAGTGATGTCGTGTACTGGCTCCGCCTTTTTCCCGAGGGTGGGGGAGAAC
CGTATATAAGTGCAGTAGTCGCCGTGAACGTTCTTTTTCGCAACGGGTTTGCCGCCAGAACACAGGACCG
GTCCACCATGAAGGACAACACCGTGCCCCTGAAGCTGATCGCCCTGCTGGCCAACGGCGAGTTCCACTCT
GGCGAGCAGCTGGGAGAGACCCTGGGAATGAGCAGAGCCGCCATCAACAAGCACATCCAGACACTGAGAG
ACTGGGGAGTGGACGTGTTCACCGTGCCTGGCAAGGGCTACAGCCTGCCTGAGCCTATCCAGCTGCTGAA
CGCCAAGCAGATCCTGGGACAGCTGGATGGCGGAAGCGTGGCCGTGCTGCCTGTGATCGACTCCACCAAT
CAGTACCTGCTGGACAGAATCGGAGAGCTGAAGTCCGGCGACGCCTGCATCGCCGAGTACCAGCAGGCTG
GCAGAGGACGCAGAGGACGGAAGTGGTTCAGCCCATTCGGAGCCAACCTGTACCTGTCCATGTTCTGGAG
ACTGGAGCAGGGACCTGCTGCTGCCATCGGACTGAGTCTGGTGATCGGAATCGTGATGGCCGAGGTGCTG
AGAAAGCTGGGAGCCGACAAGGTGAGAGTGAAGTGGCCTAATGACCTGTACCTCCAGGACCGCAAGCTGG
CTGGCATCCTGGTGGAGCTGACAGGCAAGACAGGCGATGCCGCTCAGATCGTGATCGGAGCCGGAATCAA
CATGGCCATGAGAAGAGTGGAGGAGAGCGTGGTGAACCAGGGCTGGATCACCCTGCAGGAGGCTGGCATC
AACCTGGACCGGAACACCCTGGCCGCCATGCTGATCAGAGAGCTGAGAGCCGCTCTGGAGCTGTTCGAGC
AGGAGGGACTGGCTCCTTACCTGAGCAGATGGGAGAAGCTGGACAACTTCATCAACAGACCTGTGAAGCT
GATCATCGGCGACAAGGAAATCTTCGGCATCTCCAGAGGAATCGACAAGCAGGGAGCTCTGCTGCTGGAG
CAGGACGGAATCATCAAGCCCTGGATGGGCGGAGAAATCTCCCTGAGAAGCGCAGAGAAGGGGCGCGCCG
GCGGGGGATCTTCCGGAGGCGGGCAAATTTCTTACGCAAGTAGAGGGGAATTCATGAGTACAAGAAAGCG
TCGTGGTGGAGCAATAAATTCTAGACAAGCTCAGAAGCGAACTCGGGAAGCAACCTCCACCCCCGAGATC
TCCTTGGAAGCAGAACCCATAGAACTCGTGGAAACTGCTGGAGATGAAATTGTGGACCTCACTTGTGAAT
CTTTAGAGCCTGTGGTGGTTGATCTGACTCACAATGACTCTGTTGTGATTGTTGACGAAAGAAGAAGACC
AAGGAGGAATGCTAGGAGGCTGCCCCAGGACCATGCTGACAGCTGTGTGGTGAGCAGTGACGATGAGGAG
TTGTCCAGGGACAGAGACGTATATGTGACTACCCATACTCCCAGAAACGCCAGGGATGAGGGCGCTACAG
GCCTCAGGCCCTCAGGTACTGTCAGTTGTCCCATCTGCATGGACGGATACTCAGAGATCGTGCAGAATGG
ACGTCTCATCGTTTCCACAGAATGCGGCCATGTCTTCGCTAGCCAGTGCCTCCGTGATTCCCTGAAGAAT
GCTAATACTTGCCCAACTTGTAGGAAAAAGATCAACCACAAACGGTACCACCCCATTTATATAGGCGGCC
GCGGATCCGGCGCAACAAACTTCTCTCTGCTGAAACAAGCCGGAGATGTCGAAGAGAATCCTGGACCGAT
GGCCAAGCCTTTGTCTCAAGAAGAATCCACCCTCATTGAAAGAGCAACGGCTACAATCAACAGCATCCCC
ATCTCTGAAGACTACAGCGTCGCCAGCGCAGCTCTCTCTAGCGACGGCCGCATCTTCACTGGTGTCAATG
TATATCATTTTACTGGGGGACCTTGTGCAGAACTCGTGGTGCTGGGCACTGCTGCTGCTGCGGCAGCTGG
CAACCTGACTTGTATCGTCGCGATCGGAAATGAGAACAGGGGCATCTTGAGCCCCTGCGGACGGTGCCGA
CAGGTGCTTCTCGATCTGCATCCTGGGATCAAAGCCATAGTGAAGGACAGTGATGGACAGCCGACGGCAG
TTGGGATTCGTGAATTGCTGCCCTCTGGTTATGTGTGGGAGGGCTAAGAATAATTCGATATCAAGCTTAT
CGGTAATCAACCTCTGGATTACAAAATTTGTGAAAGATTGACTGGTATTCTTAACTATGTTGCTCCTTTT
ACGCTATGTGGATACGCTGCTTTAATGCCTTTGTATCATGCTATTGCTTCCCGTATGGCTTTCATTTTCT
CCTCCTTGTATAAATCCTGGTTGCTGTCTCTTTATGAGGAGTTGTGGCCCGTTGTCAGGCAACGTGGCGT
GGTGTGCACTGTGTTTGCTGACGCAACCCCCACTGGTTGGGGCATTGCCACCACCTGTCAGCTCCTTTCC
GGGACTTTCGCTTTCCCCCTCCCTATTGCCACGGCGGAACTCATCGCCGCCTGCCTTGCCCGCTGCTGGA
CAGGGGCTCGGCTGTTGGGCACTGACAATTCCGTGGTGTTGTCGGGGAAATCATCGTCCTTTCCTTGGCT
GCTCGCCTGTGTTGCCACCTGGATTCTGCGCGGGACGTCCTTCTGCTACGTCCCTTCGGCCCTCAATCCA
GCGGACCTTCCTTCCCGCGGCCTGCTGCCGGCTCTGCGGCCTCTTCCGCGTCTTCGCCTTCGCCCTCAGA
CGAGTCGGATCTCCCTTTGGGCCGCCTCCCCGCATCGATACCGTCGACCTCGAGACCTAGAAAAACATGG
AGCAATCACAAGTAGCAATACAGCAGCTACCAATGCTGATTGTGCCTGGCTAGAAGCACAAGAGGAGGAG
GAGGTGGGTTTTCCAGTCACACCTCAGGTACCTTTAAGACCAATGACTTACAAGGCAGCTGTAGATCTTA
GCCACTTTTTAAAAGAAAAGGGGGGACTGGAAGGGCTAATTCACTCCCAACGAAGACAAGATATCCTTGA
TCTGTGGATCTACCACACACAAGGCTACTTCCCTGATTGGCAGAACTACACACCAGGGCCAGGGATCAGA
TATCCACTGACCTTTGGATGGTGCTACAAGCTAGTACCAGTTGAGCAAGAGAAGGTAGAAGAAGCCAATG
AAGGAGAGAACACCCGCTTGTTACACCCTGTGAGCCTGCATGGGATGGATGACCCGGAGAGAGAAGTATT
AGAGTGGAGGTTTGACAGCCGCCTAGCATTTCATCACATGGCCCGAGAGCTGCATCCGGACTGTACTGGG
TCTCTCTGGTTAGACCAGATCTGAGCCTGGGAGCTCTCTGGCTAACTAGGGAACCCACTGCTTAAGCCTC
AATAAAGCTTGCCTTGAGTGCTTCAAGTAGTGTGTGCCCGTCTGTTGTGTGACTCTGGTAACTAGAGATC
CCTCAGACCCTTTTAGTCAGTGTGGAAAATCTCTAGCAGGGCCCGTTTAAACCCGCTGATCAGCCTCGAC
TGTGCCTTCTAGTTGCCAGCCATCTGTTGTTTGCCCCTCCCCCGTGCCTTCCTTGACCCTGGAAGGTGCC
ACTCCCACTGTCCTTTCCTAATAAAATGAGGAAATTGCATCGCATTGTCTGAGTAGGTGTCATTCTATTC
TGGGGGGTGGGGTGGGGCAGGACAGCAAGGGGGAGGATTGGGAAGACAATAGCAGGCATGCTGGGGATGC
GGTGGGCTCTATGGCTTCTGAGGCGGAAAGAACCAGCTGGGGCTCTAGGGGGTATCCCC
[124 nt withheld, positions 6570-6693]
C
[91 nt withheld, positions 6695-6785]
A
[49 nt withheld, positions 6787-6835]
CCTTTGACGTTGGAGTCCACGTTCTTT
[37 nt withheld, positions 6863-6899]
ACCCTATCTCGGTCTATTCTTTTGATTTATAAGGGATTTTGCCGATTTCGGCCTATTGGTTAAAAAATGA
GCTGATTTAACAAAAATTTAACGCGAATTAATTCTGTGGAATGTGTGTCAGTTAGGGTGTGGAAAGTCCC
CAGGCTCCCCAGCAGGCAGAAGTATGCAAAGCATGCATCTCAATTAGTCAGCAACCAGGTGTGGAAAGTC
CCCAGGCTCCCCAGCAGGCAGAAGTATGCAAAGCATGCATCTCAATTAGTCAGCAACCATAGTCCCGCCC
CTAACTCCGCCCAGTTCCGCCCATTCTCCGCCCCATGGCTGACTAATTTTTTTTATTTATGCAGAGGCCG
AGGCCGCCTCTGCCTCTGAGCTATTCCAGAAGTAGTGAGGAGGCTTTTTTGGAGGCCTAGGCTTTTGCAA
AAAGCTCCCGGGAGCTTGTATATCCATTTTCGGATCTGATCAGCACGTGTTGACAATTAATCATCGGCAT
AGTATATCGGCATAGTATAATACGACAAGGTGAGGAACTAAACCATGGCCAAGTTGACCAGTGCCGTTCC
GGTGCTCACCGCGCGCGACGTCGCCGGAGCGGTCGAGTTCTGGACCGACCGGCTCGGGTTCTCCCGGGAC
TTCGTGGAGGACGACTTCGCCGGTGTGGTCCGGGACGACGTGACCCTGTTCATCAGCGCGGTCCAGGACC
AGGTGGTGCCGGACAACACCCTGGCCTGGGTGTGGGTGCGCGGCCTGGACGAGCTGTACGCCGAGTGGTC
GGAGGTCGTGTCCACGAACTTCCGGGACGCCTCCGGGCCGGCCATGACCGAGATCGGCGAGCAGCCGTGG
GGGCGGGAGTTCGCCCTGCGCGACCCGGCCGGCAACTGCGTGCACTTCGTGGCCGAGGAGCAGGACTGAC
ACGTGCTACGAGATTTCGATTCCACCGCCGCCTTCTATGAAAGGTTGGGCTTCGGAATCGTTTTCCGGGA
CGCCGGCTGGATGATCCTCCAGCGCGGGGATCTCATGCTGGAGTTCTTCGCCCACCCCAACTTGTTTATT
GCAGCTTATAATGGTTACAAATAAAGCAATAGCATCACAAATTTCACAAATAAAGCATTTTTTTCACTGC
ATTCTAGTTGTGGTTTGTCCAAACTCATCAATGTATCTTATCATGTCTGTATACCGTCGACCTCTAGCTA
GAGCTTGGCGTAATCATGGTCATAGCTGTTTCCTGTGTGAAATTGTTATCCGCTCACAATTCCACACAAC
ATACGAGCCGGAAGCATAAAGTGTAAAGCCTGGGGTGCCTAATGAGTGAGCTAACTCACATTAATTGCGT
TGCGCTCACTGCCCGCTTTCCAGTCGGGAAACCTGTCGTGCCAGCTGCATTAATGAATCGGCCAACGCGC
GGGGAGAGGCGGTTTGCGTATTGGGCGCTCTTCCGCTTCCTCGCTCACTGACTCGCTGCGCTCGGTCGTT
CGGCTGCGGCGAGCGGTATCAGCTCACTCAAAGGCGGTAATACGGTTATCCACAGAATCAGGGGATAACG
CAGGAAAGAACATGTGAGCAAAAGGCCAGCAAAAGGCCAGGAACCGTAAAAAGGCCGCGTTGCTGGCGTT
TTTCCATAGGCTCCGCCCCCCTGACGAGCATCACAAAAATCGACGCTCAAGTCAGAGGTGGCGAAACCCG
ACAGGACTATAAAGATACCAGGCGTTTCCCCCTGGAAGCTCCCTCGTGCGCTCTCCTGTTCCGACCCTGC
CGCTTACCGGATACCTGTCCGCCTTTCTCCCTTCGGGAAGCGTGGCGCTTTCTCATAGCTCACGCTGTAG
GTATCTCAGTTCGGTGTAGGTCGTTCGCTCCAAGCTGGGCTGTGTGCACGAACCCCCCGTTCAGCCCGAC
CGCTGCGCCTTATCCGGTAACTATCGTCTTGAGTCCAACCCGGTAAGACACGACTTATCGCCACTGGCAG
CAGCCACTGGTAACAGGATTAGCAGAGCGAGGTATGTAGGCGGTGCTACAGAGTTCTTGAAGTGGTGGCC
TAACTACGGCTACACTAGAAGAACAGTATTTGGTATCTGCGCTCTGCTGAAGCCAGTTACCTTCGGAAAA
AGAGTTGGTAGCTCTTGATCCGGCAAACAAACCACCGCTGGTAGCGGTGGTTTTTTTGTTTGCAAGCAGC
AGATTACGCGCAGAAAAAAAGGATCTCAAGAAGATCCTTTGATCTTTTCTACGGGGTCTGACGCTCAGTG
GAACGAAAACTCACGTTAAGGGATTTTGGTCATGAGATTATCAAAAAGGATCTTCACCTAGATCCTTTTA
AATTAAAAATGAAGTTTTAAATCAATCTAAAGTATATATGAGTAAACTTGGTCTGACAGTTACCAATGCT
TAATCAGTGAGGCACCTATCTCAGCGATCTGTCTATTTCGTTCATCCATAGTTGCCTGACTCCCCGTCGT
GTAGATAACTACGATACGGGAGGGCTTACCATCTGGCCCCAGTGCTGCAATGATACCGCGAGACCCACGC
TCACCGGCTCCAGATTTATCAGCAATAAACCAGCCAGCCGGAAGGGCCGAGCGCAGAAGTGGTCCTGCAA
CTTTATCCGCCTCCATCCAGTCTATTAATTGTTGCCGGGAAGCTAGAGTAAGTAGTTCGCCAGTTAATAG
TTTGCGCAACGTTGTTGCCATTGCTACAGGCATCGTGGTGTCACGCTCGTCGTTTGGTATGGCTTCATTC
AGCTCCGGTTCCCAACGATCAAGGCGAGTTACATGATCCCCCATGTTGTGCAAAAAAGCGGTTAGCTCCT
TCGGTCCTCCGATCGTTGTCAGAAGTAAGTTGGCCGCAGTGTTATCACTCATGGTTATGGCAGCACTGCA
TAATTCTCTTACTGTCATGCCATCCGTAAGATGCTTTTCTGTGACTGGTGAGTACTCAACCAAGTCATTC
TGAGAATAGTGTATGCGGCGACCGAGTTGCTCTTGCCCGGCGTCAATACGGGATAATACCGCGCCACATA
GCAGAACTTTAAAAGTGCTCATCATTGGAAAACGTTCTTCGGGGCGAAAACTCTCAAGGATCTTACCGCT
GTTGAGATCCAGTTCGATGTAACCCACTCGTGCACCCAACTGATCTTCAGCATCTTTTACTTTCACCAGC
GTTTCTGGGTGAGCAAAAACAGGAAGGCAAAATGCCGCAAAAAAGGGAATAAGGGCGACACGGAAATGTT
GAATACTCATACTCTTCCTTTTTCAATATTATTGAAGCATTTATCAGGGTTATTGTCTCATGAGCGGATA
CATATTTGAATGTATTTAGAAAAATAAACAAATAGGGGTTCCGCGCACATTTCCCCGAAAAGTGCCACCT
GAC
